Addgene plasmid #100400: pCMV_mEm_4GS_LF82_797
Purpose: Mammalian expression of E. coli LF82_797 CDS fused to mEmerald
Depositing lab: Alan Huett. Depositing organization: University of Nottingham. Publication: A multi-phenotypic imaging screen to identify bacterial effectors by exogenous expression in a HeLa cell line. Collins A, Huett A. Sci Data. 2018 May 15;5:180081. doi: 10.1038/sdata.2018.81. PubMed 29762554.
Backbone
  Vector backbone: pCMV
  Backbone size w/o insert (bp): 4502
  Vector type: Mammalian Expression
Growth in bacteria
  Bacterial resistance: Ampicillin, 100 μg/mL
  Growth temperature: 37°C
  Growth strain: XL1 Blue
  Copy number: High Copy
Gene/Insert
  Gene/Insert name: LF82_797
  Insert size (bp): 270
  Promoter: CMV
  Tag / fusion protein: mEmerald (N terminal on backbone)
  Cloning method: Ligation Independent Cloning
  Sequencing primers: 5′ ACTTCTGCTCTAAAAGCTGCGG; 3′ CACTGCATTCTAGTTGTGGTTTGTC
Terms and licenses: Academic/Nonprofit Terms; Industry Terms: Not Available to Industry
How to cite: pCMV_mEm_4GS_LF82_797 was a gift from Alan Huett (Addgene plasmid # 100400 ; http://n2t.net/addgene:100400 ; RRID:Addgene_100400)
