[The description below was written by a language model from this plasmid's Addgene catalogue record and pLannotate feature annotations shown in this document.]
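Description:
pCMV_mEm_4GS_LF82_797 is a mammalian expression plasmid built on a pUC-type pCMV backbone. It carries a short coding sequence from Escherichia coli strain LF82, designated LF82_797 (a 270 bp insert), fused to the green fluorescent protein mEmerald. In bacteria it is maintained at high copy through a ColE1/pUC-family origin and selected with ampicillin via the β-lactamase gene and its own promoter. Leftover fragments of lacZα, lacI, rop, the bom region, the pUC multiple cloning site and the lac promoter/operator are cloning-vector remnants with no apparent role in the expression cassette. No mammalian selection marker is annotated, which suggests transient transfection.

The expression cassette is driven by the human cytomegalovirus immediate-early enhancer and promoter, followed by a modified SV40 intron, a type of element commonly included to improve transcript processing and expression. The mEmerald open reading frame comes next and sits at the N-terminus of the fusion. The "4GS" in the name probably denotes a glycine-serine linker between the fluorescent protein and the bacterial CDS, though the record does not describe it. The LF82_797 insert itself is not annotated in the feature table, but it would fit in the gap between the end of mEmerald and the SV40 polyadenylation signal that terminates the transcript. The insert was introduced by ligation-independent cloning.

The plasmid comes from work that used a multi-phenotypic imaging screen to identify bacterial effector proteins by exogenous expression in HeLa cells. The mEmerald tag allows localisation of the bacterial protein and identification of expressing cells by fluorescence microscopy. The record does not state the function of the LF82_797 product.
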