Features (pLannotate 1.2.2; 16 found; start..end, strand, type, name):
     98..253     -  CDS            lacZα (fragment): LacZα fragment of β-galactosidase; lacZ fragment
    259..279     -  misc_feature   MCS (fragment): pUC18/19 multiple cloning site
    278..581     +  enhancer       CMV enhancer: human cytomegalovirus immediate early enhancer
    582..785     +  promoter       CMV promoter: human cytomegalovirus (CMV) immediate early promoter
    923..1019    +  intron         SV40 intron: modified SV40 intron with splice donor and acceptor sites
   1080..1796    +  CDS            mEmerald: mEmerald is a basic (constitutively fluorescent) green fluorescent protein published in 1998, derived from Aequorea victoria. It is reported to be a very rapidly-maturing monomer with moderate acid sensitivity.
   2162..2296    -  polyA_signal   SV40 poly(A) signal: SV40 polyadenylation signal
   2431..2447    -  protein_bind   lac operator: The lac repressor binds to the lac operator to inhibit transcription in E. coli. This inhibition can be relieved by adding lactose or isopropyl-β-D-thiogalactopyranoside (IPTG). lac repressor encoded by lacI
   2455..2485    -  promoter       lac promoter: promoter for the E. coli lac operon
   2500..2521    -  protein_bind   CAP binding site: CAP binding activates transcription in the presence of cAMP. E. coli catabolite activator protein
   2534..2626    -  CDS            lacI (fragment): lac repressor; lacI; The lac repressor binds to the lac operator to inhibit transcription in E. coli. This inhibition can be relieved by adding lactose or isopropyl-β-D-thiogalactopyranoside (IPTG).
   2809..3397    -  rep_origin     ori: high-copy-number ColE1/pMB1/pBR322/pUC origin of replication
   3568..4428    -  CDS            AmpR: β-lactamase; bla; confers resistance to ampicillin, carbenicillin, and related antibiotics
   4429..4533    -  promoter       AmpR promoter: bla
   4628..4663    +  CDS            rop (fragment): Rop protein, which maintains plasmids at low copy number; rop
   4765..92      +  misc_feature   bom (fragment) (across the origin): basis of mobility region from pBR322
>Addgene plasmid #100400 | pCMV_mEm_4GS_LF82_797 | addgene full sequence | sequence record 209383 | Addgene NGS Result
ACTATGCGGCATCAGAGCAGATTGTACTGAGAGTGCACCATATGCGGTGTGAAATACCGCACAGATGCGT
AAGGAGAAAATACCGCATCAGGCGCCATTCGCCATTCAGGCTGCGCAACTGTTGGGAAGGGCGATCGGTG
CGGGCCTCTTCGCTATTACGCCAGCTGGCGAAAGGGGGATGTGCTGCAAGGCGATTAAGTTGGGTAACGC
CAGGGTTTTCCCAGTCACGACGTTGTAAAACGACGGCCAGTGAGTTCGAGCTTGCATGCCTGCAGGTCGT
TACATAACTTACGGTAAATGGCCCGCCTGGCTGACCGCCCAACGACCCCCGCCCATTGACGTCAATAATG
ACGTATGTTCCCATAGTAACGCCAATAGGGACTTTCCATTGACGTCAATGGGTGGAGTATTTACGGTAAA
CTGCCCACTTGGCAGTACATCAAGTGTATCATATGCCAAGTACGCCCCCTATTGACGTCAATGACGGTAA
ATGGCCCGCCTGGCATTATGCCCAGTACATGACCTTATGGGACTTTCCTACTTGGCAGTACATCTACGTA
TTAGTCATCGCTATTACCATGGTGATGCGGTTTTGGCAGTACATCAATGGGCGTGGATAGCGGTTTGACT
CACGGGGATTTCCAAGTCTCCACCCCATTGACGTCAATGGGAGTTTGTTTTGGCACCAAAATCAACGGGA
CTTTCCAAAATGTCGTAACAACTCCGCCCCATTGACGCAAATGGGCGGTAGGCGTGTACGGTGGGAGGTC
TATATAAGCAGAGCTCGTTTAGTGAACCGTCAGATCGCCTGGAGACGCCATCCACGCTGTTTTGACCTCC
ATAGAAGACACCGGGACCGATCCAGCCTCCGGACTCTAGAGGATCCGGTACTAGAGGAACTGAAAAACCA
GAAAGTTAACTGGTAAGTTTAGTCTTTTTGTCTTTTATTTCAGGTCCCGGATCCGGTGGTGGTGCAAATC
AAAGAACTGCTCCTCAGTGGATGTTGCCTTTACTTCTAGGCCTGTACGGAAGTGTTACTTCTGCTCTAAA
AGCTGCGGAATTGTACCCGCGGGCCCACCATGGTGAGCAAGGGCGAGGAGCTGTTCACCGGGGTGGTGCC
CATCCTGGTCGAGCTGGACGGCGACGTAAACGGCCACAAGTTCAGCGTGTCCGGCGAGGGCGAGGGCGAT
GCCACCTACGGCAAGCTGACCCTGAAGTTCATCTGCACCACCGGCAAGCTGCCCGTGCCCTGGCCCACCC
TCGTGACCACCTTGACCTACGGCGTGCAGTGCTTCGCCCGCTACCCCGACCACATGAAGCAGCACGACTT
CTTCAAGTCCGCCATGCCCGAAGGCTACGTCCAGGAGCGCACCATCTTCTTCAAGGACGACGGCAACTAC
AAGACCCGCGCCGAGGTGAAGTTCGAGGGCGACACCCTGGTGAACCGCATCGAGCTGAAGGGCATCGACT
TCAAGGAGGACGGCAACATCCTGGGGCACAAGCTGGAGTACAACTACAACAGCCACAAGGTCTATATCAC
CGCCGACAAGCAGAAGAACGGCATCAAGGTGAACTTCAAGACCCGCCACAACATCGAGGACGGCAGCGTG
CAGCTCGCCGACCACTACCAGCAGAACACCCCCATCGGCGACGGCCCCGTGCTGCTGCCCGACAACCACT
ACCTGAGCACCCAGTCCAAGCTGAGCAAAGACCCCAACGAGAAGCGCGATCACATGGTCCTGCTGGAGTT
CGTGACCGCCGCCGGGATCACTCTCGGCATGGACGAGCTGTACAAGCGAATTGGTGGAGGGGGCGGTTCC
GGTGGCGGAGGTTCCCGAATTCGTCGACGGAGATCTGATATGTTGACTAAAACCGTGGAGGTCAGAAACA
GTACTGGCCTGCATGCACGTCCGGCGGCCTGTCTGGCGAAAGCCGCCAAAAAGTATAGCTGTAAAGTGAC
GCTGCATTATGAGGGTAATGATATTAATGCCACCAGTATGATGAATATTATGCGCGCCGGAATAAAAGGC
GGAAAAACGGTGGAAATACGCTGCGACGGTGATGATGAAAACGAGGCCATACAGACTCTCACCGCCTTAT
TTCGCGACCGCTTCGGTGAAGCTGAATGAATCGGTACCCTCGAGAAGCTTGCGGCCGCGGGGATCCAGAC
ATGATAAGATACATTGATGAGTTTGGACAAACCACAACTAGAATGCAGTGAAAAAAATGCTTTATTTGTG
AAATTTGTGATGCTATTGCTTTATTTGTAACCATTATAAGCTGCAATAAACAAGTTAACAACAACAATTG
CATTCATTTTATGTTTCAGGTTCAGGGGGAGGTGTGGGAGGTTTTTTCGGATCCTCTAGAGTCGATCTGC
AGGCATGCTAGCTTGGCGTAATCATGGTCATAGCTGTTTCCTGTGTGAAATTGTTATCCGCTCACAATTC
CACACAACATACGAGCCGGAAGCATAAAGTGTAAAGCCTGGGGTGCCTAATGAGTGAGCTAACTCACATT
AATTGCGTTGCGCTCACTGCCCGCTTTCCAGTCGGGAAACCTGTCGTGCCAGCTGCATTAATGAATCGGC
CAACGCGCGGGGAGAGGCGGTTTGCGTATTGGGCGCTCTTCCGCTTCCTCGCTCACTGACTCGCTGCGCT
CGGTCGTTCGGCTGCGGCGAGCGGTATCAGCTCACTCAAAGGCGGTAATACGGTTATCCACAGAATCAGG
GGATAACGCAGGAAAGAACATGTGAGCAAAAGGCCAGCAAAAGGCCAGGAACCGTAAAAAGGCCGCGTTG
CTGGCGTTTTTCCATAGGCTCCGCCCCCCTGACGAGCATCACAAAAATCGACGCTCAAGTCAGAGGTGGC
GAAACCCGACAGGACTATAAAGATACCAGGCGTTTCCCCCTGGAAGCTCCCTCGTGCGCTCTCCTGTTCC
GACCCTGCCGCTTACCGGATACCTGTCCGCCTTTCTCCCTTCGGGAAGCGTGGCGCTTTCTCATAGCTCA
CGCTGTAGGTATCTCAGTTCGGTGTAGGTCGTTCGCTCCAAGCTGGGCTGTGTGCACGAACCCCCCGTTC
AGCCCGACCGCTGCGCCTTATCCGGTAACTATCGTCTTGAGTCCAACCCGGTAAGACACGACTTATCGCC
ACTGGCAGCAGCCACTGGTAACAGGATTAGCAGAGCGAGGTATGTAGGCGGTGCTACAGAGTTCTTGAAG
TGGTGGCCTAACTACGGCTACACTAGAAGAACAGTATTTGGTATCTGCGCTCTGCTGAAGCCAGTTACCT
TCGGAAAAAGAGTTGGTAGCTCTTGATCCGGCAAACAAACCACCGCTGGTAGCGGTGGTTTTTTTGTTTG
CAAGCAGCAGATTACGCGCAGAAAAAAAGGATCTCAAGAAGATCCTTTGATCTTTTCTACGGGGTCTGAC
GCTCAGTGGAACGAAAACTCACGTTAAGGGATTTTGGTCATGAGATTATCAAAAAGGATCTTCACCTAGA
TCCTTTTAAATTAAAAATGAAGTTTTAAATCAATCTAAAGTATATATGAGTAAACTTGGTCTGACAGTTA
CCAATGCTTAATCAGTGAGGCACCTATCTCAGCGATCTGTCTATTTCGTTCATCCATAGTTGCCTGACTC
CCCGTCGTGTAGATAACTACGATACGGGAGGGCTTACCATCTGGCCCCAGTGCTGCAATGATACCGCGAG
ACCCACGCTCACCGGCTCCAGATTTATCAGCAATAAACCAGCCAGCCGGAAGGGCCGAGCGCAGAAGTGG
TCCTGCAACTTTATCCGCCTCCATCCAGTCTATTAATTGTTGCCGGGAAGCTAGAGTAAGTAGTTCGCCA
GTTAATAGTTTGCGCAACGTTGTTGCCATTGCTACAGGCATCGTGGTGTCACGCTCGTCGTTTGGTATGG
CTTCATTCAGCTCCGGTTCCCAACGATCAAGGCGAGTTACATGATCCCCCATGTTGTGCAAAAAAGCGGT
TAGCTCCTTCGGTCCTCCGATCGTTGTCAGAAGTAAGTTGGCCGCAGTGTTATCACTCATGGTTATGGCA
GCACTGCATAATTCTCTTACTGTCATGCCATCCGTAAGATGCTTTTCTGTGACTGGTGAGTACTCAACCA
AGTCATTCTGAGAATAGTGTATGCGGCGACCGAGTTGCTCTTGCCCGGCGTCAATACGGGATAATACCGC
GCCACATAGCAGAACTTTAAAAGTGCTCATCATTGGAAAACGTTCTTCGGGGCGAAAACTCTCAAGGATC
TTACCGCTGTTGAGATCCAGTTCGATGTAACCCACTCGTGCACCCAACTGATCTTCAGCATCTTTTACTT
TCACCAGCGTTTCTGGGTGAGCAAAAACAGGAAGGCAAAATGCCGCAAAAAAGGGAATAAGGGCGACACG
GAAATGTTGAATACTCATACTCTTCCTTTTTCAATATTATTGAAGCATTTATCAGGGTTATTGTCTCATG
AGCGGATACATATTTGAATGTATTTAGAAAAATAAACAAATAGGGGTTCCGCGCACATTTCCCCGAAAAG
TGCCACCTGACGTCTAAGAAACCATTATTATCATGACATTAACCTATAAAAATAGGCGTATCACGAGGCC
CTTTCGTCTCGCGCGTTTCGGTGATGACGGTGAAAACCTCTGACACATGCAGCTCCCGGAGACGGTCACA
GCTTGTCTGTAAGCGGATGCCGGGAGCAGACAAGCCCGTCAGGGCGCGTCAGCGGGTGTTGGCGGGTGTC
GGGGCTGGCTTA
