>Addgene plasmid #100400 | pCMV_mEm_4GS_LF82_797 | depositor partial sequence | sequence record 183719 | Sequence across LF82 gene insert region
CTCGGCATGGNCGANCTGTACAAGCGAATTGGTGGAGGGGGCGGTTCCGGTGGCGGAGGTTCCCGAATTC
GTCGACGGAGATCTGATATGTTGACTAAAACCGTGGAGGTCAGAAACAGTACTGGCCTGCATGCACGTCC
GGCGGCCTGTCTGGCGAAAGCCGCCAAAAAGTATAGCTGTAAAGTGACGCTGCATTATGAGGGTAATGAT
ATTAATGCCACCAGTATGATGAATATTATGCGCGCCGGAATAAAAGGCGGAAAAACGGTGGAAATACGCT
GCGACGGTGATGATGAAAACGAGGCCATACAGACTCTCACCGCCTTATTTCGCGACCGCTTCGGTGAAGC
TGAATGAATCGGTACCCTCGAGAAGCTTGCGGCCGCGGGGATCCAGACATGATAAGATACATTGATGAGT
TTGGACAAACCACAACTAGAATGCAGTGAAAAAAATGCTTTATTTGTGAAATTTGTGATGCTATTGCTTT
ATTTGTAACCATTATAAGCTGCAATAAACAAGTTAACAACAACAATTGCATTCATTTTATGTTTCAGGTT
CAGGGGGAGGTGTGGGAGGTTTTTTCGGATCCTCTAGAGTCGATCTGCAGGCATGCTAGCTTGGCGTAAT
CATGGTCATAGCTGTTTCCTGTGTGAAATTGTTATCCGCTCACAATTCCACACAACATACGAGCCGGAAG
CATAAAGTGTAAAGCCTGGGGTGCCTAATGAGTGAGCTAACTCACATTAATTGCGTTGCGCTCACTGCCC
GCTTTCCAGTCGGGAAACCTGTCGTGCCAGCTGCATTAATGAATCGGCCAACGCGCGGGGAGAGGCGGTT
TGCGTATTGGGCGCTCTTCCGCTTCCTCGCTCACTGACTCGCTGCGCTCGGTCGTTCGGCTGCGGCGAGC
GGTATCAGCTCACTCAAAGGCGGTAATACGNTNNTCCACAGAATCAGGGATNACGCAGGAAAGAACATGT
GAGCAAAAGGCCAGCAAAAGGNCAGG
